Addgene plasmid #148594: pAc5.1B-EGFP-DmRoquin-ILLVtoEEEE_AE
Purpose: Insect Expression of DmRoquin-ILLVtoEEEE
Depositing lab: Elisa Izaurralde. Depositing organization: Max Planck Institute for Developmental Biology. Publication: A CAF40-binding motif facilitates recruitment of the CCR4-NOT complex to mRNAs targeted by Drosophila Roquin. Sgromo A, Raisch T, Bawankar P, Bhandari D, Chen Y, Kuzuoglu-Ozturk D, Weichenrieder O, Izaurralde E. Nat Commun. 2017 Feb 6;8:14307. doi: 10.1038/ncomms14307. PubMed 28165457.
Backbone
  Vector backbone: Unknown
  Vector type: Insect Expression
Growth in bacteria
  Bacterial resistance: Ampicillin, 100 μg/mL
  Growth temperature: 37°C
  Growth strain: DH5alpha
  Copy number: Low Copy
Gene/Insert
  Gene/Insert name: DmRoquin-ILLVtoEEEE
  Species: D. melanogaster (fly)
  Entrez Gene: roq (a.k.a. CG16807, Dmel\CG16807, NEST:bs21b12)
  Cloning method: Unknown
Terms and licenses: Academic/Nonprofit Terms; Industry Terms: Not Available to Industry
Depositor comments: ORF extracted from isoform C NCBI:NM_001275011.1 Plasmids from this collection were made available to the research community and donated after the lab closed. Please note that the sequence provided by the depositing laboratory may be theoretical/predicted or based on Sanger sequencing results. There may be discrepancies between sequencing results obtained by Addgene and the depositor sequence. If an Addgene verified sequence is not available, please contact before placing your order to request that our lab fully sequence the plasmid.
How to cite: pAc5.1B-EGFP-DmRoquin-ILLVtoEEEE_AE was a gift from Elisa Izaurralde (Addgene plasmid # 148594 ; http://n2t.net/addgene:148594 ; RRID:Addgene_148594)
