[The description below was written by a language model from this plasmid's Addgene catalogue record and pLannotate feature annotations shown in this document.]
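Description:
pAc5.1B-EGFP-DmRoquin-ILLVtoEEEE_AE is an 8,524-nt insect expression plasmid for producing a mutant form of Drosophila melanogaster Roquin (roq, CG16807) fused to EGFP. The catalogue lists the backbone as unknown, although the name and annotated parts point to a pAc5.1-type vector. In bacteria it is maintained through a ColE1/pUC-type origin and selected with ampicillin via the bla gene and its own promoter. The record lists it as low copy even though the annotated origin is of the high-copy class. Short fragments annotated as tetracycline resistance and SV40 large T antigen appear to be non-functional backbone remnants.

Expression is driven by the constitutive Drosophila actin 5C (Ac5) promoter, followed by the EGFP coding sequence and then directly by the Roquin open reading frame, giving an N-terminal EGFP fusion. The automated annotation labels part of the insert as a fragment of mouse Rc3h1, which reflects homology between the fly protein and its mammalian Roquin counterpart rather than a murine insert. The depositor states the ORF was taken from fly isoform C. A V5 epitope sequence lies downstream of the insert, but the record does not say whether it is in frame or separated from the ORF by a stop codon. An SV40 polyadenylation signal follows and is annotated on the reverse strand.

The ILLVtoEEEE designation indicates that four hydrophobic residues (Ile, Leu, Leu, Val) are replaced by glutamates, though their positions are not given. The associated publication concerns a CAF40-binding motif that recruits the CCR4-NOT deadenylase complex to Roquin-targeted mRNAs. The mutant is therefore probably meant to disrupt that interaction in fly cell assays, but the record does not state this explicitly.
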