Features (pLannotate 1.2.2; 10 found; start..end, strand, type, name):
     56..2568    +  promoter       Ac5 promoter: Drosophila melanogaster actin 5C promoter
   2588..3304    +  CDS            EGFP: EGFP is a basic (constitutively fluorescent) green fluorescent protein published in 1996, derived from Aequorea victoria. It is reported to be a rapidly-maturing weak dimer with moderate acid sensitivity.
   3314..4852    +  CDS            Rc3h1 (fragment): RC3H1_MOUSE - Also known as Gm551, Kiaa2025. Experimental evidence at protein level: Swiss-Prot protein existence level 1. Post-transcriptional repressor of mRNAs containing a conserved stem loop motif, called constitutive decay element (CDE), which is often located in the 3'-UTR, as in HMGXB3, ICOS, IER3, NFKBID, NFKBIZ, PPP1R10, TNF, TNFRSF4 and in many more mRNAs (PubMed:23663784, PubMed:25026077, PubMed:18172933). Cleaves translationally inactive mRNAs harboring a stem-loop (SL), often located in their 3'-UTRs, during the early phase of inflammation in a helicase UPF1-independent manner (P
   5809..5850    +  CDS            V5 tag: epitope tag from simian virus 5
   5950..6084    -  polyA_signal   SV40 poly(A) signal: SV40 polyadenylation signal
   6107..6191    -  CDS            large T antigen (fragment): large T antigen from SV40 (simian virus 40)
   6192..6662    +  CDS            TcR (fragment): tetracycline efflux protein; tet; confers resistance to tetracycline
   6706..7294    -  rep_origin     ori: high-copy-number ColE1/pMB1/pBR322/pUC origin of replication
   7465..8325    -  CDS            AmpR: β-lactamase; bla; confers resistance to ampicillin, carbenicillin, and related antibiotics
   8326..8430    -  promoter       AmpR promoter: bla
>Addgene plasmid #148594 | pAc5.1B-EGFP-DmRoquin-ILLVtoEEEE_AE | depositor full sequence | sequence record 291042 | Full Sequence
CTTCAAGGAATTAATTCTATATTCTAAAAACACAAATGATACTTCTAAAAAAAATCATGAATGGCATCAA
CTCTGAATCAAATCTTTGCAGATGCACCTACTTCTCATTTCCACTGTCACATCATTTTTCCAGATCTCGC
TGCCTGTTATGTGGCCCACAAACCAAGACACGTTTTATGGCCATTAAAGCTGGCTGATCGTCGCCAAACA
CCAAATACATATCAATATGTACATTCGAGAAAGAAGCGATCAAAGAAGCGTCTTCGGGCGAGTAGGAGAA
TGCGGAGGAGAAGGAGAACGAGCTGATCTAGTATCTCTCCACAATCCAATGCCAACTGACCAACTGGCCA
TATTCGGAGCAATTTGAAGCCAATTTCCATCGCCTGGCGATCGCTCCATTCTTGGCTATATGTTTTTCAC
CGTTCCCGGGGCCATTTTCAAAGACTCGTCGGTAAGATAAGATTGTGTCACTCGCTGTCTCTCTTCATTT
GTCGAAGAATGCTGAGGAATTTCGCGATGACGTCGGCGAGTATTTTGAAGAATGAGAATAATTTGTATTT
ATACGAAAATCAGTTAGTGGAATTTTCTACAAAAACATGTTATCTATAGATAATTTTGTTGCAAAATATG
TTGACTATGACAAAGATTGTATGTATATACCTTTAATGTATTCTCATTTTCTTATGTATTTATAATGGCA
ATGATGATACTGATGATATTTTAAGATGATGCCAGACCACAGGCTGATTTCTGCGTCTTTTGCCGAACGC
AGTGCATGTGCGGTTGTTGTTTTTTGGAATAGTTTCAATTTTCGGACTGTCCGCTTTGATTTCAGTTTCT
TGGCTTATTCAAAAAGCAAAGTAAAGCCAAAAAAGCGAGATGGCAATACCAAATGCGGCAAAACGGTAGT
GGAAGGAAAGGGGTGCGGGGCAGCGGAAGGAAGGGTGGGGCGGGGCGTGGCGGGGTCTGTGGCTGGGCGC
GACGTCACCGACGTTGGAGCCACTCCTTTGACCATGTGTGCGTGTGTGTATTATTCGTGTCTCGCCACTC
GCCGGTTGTTTTTTTCTTTTTATCTCGCTCTCTCTAGCGCCATCTCGTACGCATGCTCAACGCACCGCAT
GTTGCCGTGTCCTTTATGCGTCATTTTGGCTCGAAATAGGCAATTATTTAAACAAAGATTAGTCAACGAA
AACGCTAAAATAAATAAGTCTACAATATGGTTACTTATTGCCATGTGTGTGCAGCCAACGATAGCAACAA
AAGCAACAACACAGTGGCTTTCCCTCTTTCACTTTTTGTTTGCAAGCGCGTGCGAGCAAGACGGCACGAC
CGGCAAACGCAATTACGCTGACAAAGAGCAGACGAAGTTTTGGCCGAAAAACATCAAGGCGCCTGATACG
AATGCATTTGCAATAACAATTGCGATATTTAATATTGTTTATGAAGCTGTTTGACTTCAAAACACACAAA
AAAAAAAATAAAACAAATTATTTGAAAGAGAATTAGGAATCGGACAGCTTATCGTTACGGGCTAACAGCA
CACCGAGACGAAATAGCTTACCTGACGTCACAGCCTCTGGAAGAACTGCCGCCAAGCAGAGAGAGAGAGA
AAAAGAGGGAGAGCAGCTTAGACCGCATGTGCTTGTGTGTGAGGCGTCTCTCTCTTCGTCTCCTGTTTGC
GCAAACGCATAGACTGCACTGAGAAAATCGATTACCTATTTTTTATGAATGAATATTTGCACTATTACTA
TTCAAAACTATTAAGATAGCAATCACATTCAATAGCCAAATACTATACCACCTGAGCGATGCAACGAAAT
GATCAATTTGAGCAAAAATGCTGCATATTTAGGACGGCATCATTATAGAAATGCTTCTTGCTGTGTACTT
TTCTCTCGTCTGGCAGCTGTTTCGCCGTTATTGTTAAAACCGGCTTAAGTTAGGTGTGTTTTCTACGACT
AGTGATGCCCCTACTAGAAGATGTGTGTTGCACAAATGTCCCTGAATAACCAATTTGAAGTGCAGATAGC
AGTAAACGTAAGCTAATATGAATATTATTTAACTGTAATGTTTTAATATCGCTGGACATTACTAATAAAC
CCACTATAAACACATGTACATATGTATGTTTTGGCATACAATGAGTAGTTGGGGAAAAAATGTGTAAAAG
CACCGTGACCATCACAGCATAAAGATAACCAGCTGAAGTATCGAATATGAGTAACCCCCAAATTGAATCA
CATGCCGCAACTGATAGGACCCATGGAAGTACACTCTTCATGGCGATATACAAGACACACACAAGCACGA
ACACCCAGTTGCGGAGGAAATTCTCCGTAAATGAAAACCCAATCGGCGAACAATTCATACCCATATATGG
TAAAAGTTTTGAACGCGACTTGAGAGCGGAGAGCATTGCGGCTGATAAGGTTTTAGCGCTAAGCGGGCTT
TATAAAACGGGCTGCGGGACCAGTTTTCATATCACTACCGTTTGAGTTCTTGTGCTGTGTGGATACTCCT
CCCGACACAAAGCCGCTCCATCAGCCAGCAGTCGTCTAATCCAGAGACCCCGGATCGGGGTACCAACATG
GTGAGCAAGGGCGAGGAGCTGTTCACCGGGGTGGTGCCCATCCTGGTCGAGCTGGACGGCGACGTAAACG
GCCACAAGTTCAGCGTGTCCGGCGAGGGCGAGGGCGATGCCACCTACGGCAAGCTGACCCTGAAGTTCAT
CTGCACCACCGGCAAGCTGCCCGTGCCCTGGCCCACCCTCGTGACCACCCTGACCTACGGCGTGCAGTGC
TTCAGCCGCTACCCCGACCACATGAAGCAGCACGACTTCTTCAAGTCCGCCATGCCCGAAGGCTACGTCC
AGGAGCGCACCATCTTCTTCAAGGACGACGGCAACTACAAGACCCGCGCCGAGGTGAAGTTCGAGGGCGA
CACCCTGGTGAACCGCATCGAGCTGAAGGGCATCGACTTCAAGGAGGACGGCAACATCCTGGGGCACAAG
CTGGAGTACAACTACAACAGCCACAACGTCTATATCATGGCCGACAAGCAGAAGAACGGCATCAAGGTGA
ACTTCAAGATCCGCCACAACATCGAGGACGGCAGCGTGCAGCTCGCCGACCACTACCAGCAGAACACCCC
CATCGGCGACGGCCCCGTGCTGCTGCCCGACAACCACTACCTGAGCACCCAGTCCGCCCTGAGCAAAGAC
CCCAACGAGAAGCGCGATCACATGGTCCTGCTGGAGTTCGTGACCGCCGCCGGGATCACTCTCGGCATGG
ACGAGCTGTACAAGCCAAGCTTGATGCCGATTCAGGCTCCCTCATGGACAGATTTTCTGAACTGTCCCAT
CTGCTGCAATGAATTCGCGGCCAGCCAGCGATGTCCGGTCAGTCTGGGCTGCGGGCACACCATCTGCAAG
CTATGCCTGACGACCCTCTACAACCGGCAGTGTCCCTTCGATCAGACCGTGATTGTCAGTGACATCGACA
ATTTGCCCATCAACCATGCCTTGCTCCAGTTGGTCAAGGACTCGGAGCTCCTCGAGCTGGCACCACCACC
GCCCAGTGTGCAGAAGCTGGAGCCGGAGCACCTTAAGTGTTACCAACTGGGTCAGCGGTGCATCGAGGAG
CTGGCTTTGCACTTGAAGTCCTTCCTCAACCTGAACGGAAATGGCAATCTTCTAACTCGACCCATGTTAC
GGAAACTGGTTACTCTGGTCAACTGCCAGCTGATGGAGGAGGAGGGACGGGTGAGAGCGCTTCGAGCAGC
CAGATCCCTAGGCGAACGCACAGTCACCGAGCTGATCCTGCAGCACCAAAATCCCCAGCAGTTGAGCTCA
AATCTGTGGGCTGCAGTGCGGACAAGAGGATGCCAGTTCCTTGGACCCGCCATGCAGGAGGAGGTGCTCA
AACTGGTGCTGCTGGCCTTGGAGGAGGGATCAGCGCTTTCGCGCAAAGTGCTGGTCATGTTCGTCGTGCA
GCGACTAGAGCCGAAGTTTCCCCAGGCCTCCAAGACGAGTATCGGACATGTGGTACAGCTGCTCTACCGC
GCCAGCTGCTTCAAGGTGTCCAAGCGGGAGGCGGACTCGTCGTTGATGCAGCTCAAAGAGGAATTCCGTA
CGTATGACGCCCTACGCCGGGAGCACGATGCCCAAATCGTTCAGATAGCCACCGAGGCGGGTCTGCGAAT
TGCACCGGAACAATGGTCTTCCCTATTGTATGGCGACGTGATGCATAAAAGCCACATGCAGAGCATCATC
GATAAGCTGCAGACGCCAAGCTCCTTTGCGCAATCAGTCCAGGAATTGGTCATCGCCTTGCAGCGGACCA
GCGATCCTGCGAAGCTATCCAGTTTGCATCATCATCTGAAGTACCTGGCCAATATTGATCCCTGTGCGGA
GGTTGCCCCGTGGTCGGTTTTGGCTGAGGCCTTGGATGCAGTGCGGCATTCGGTCGTTGGACTGGTGAAC
TTCCTTCAGCACCACGGAGTGCGCAAGGCGCAGGACGGCATCAGTGGCGGTGGCAGTGGTGGGACGACCA
ATAGCAATCCGAAGTACAAGATCAGCTTATGCAGGGACTTGAATGTGCGGCGGGTGTGTCCCCGAGGTTC
TAGCTGTACCTTTGCCCATTCCCAGGAGGAGGTAGAACGCTATCGTGCACGGAATCGAGGAAAACATATG
AAGACACCGTTGGCGCTGCAGGGACCTCCAGCGGTAGGCGTAGGAGCCATAAAGAAACCACTAGGCGAGC
AGGAGGGACCGCCTCTAGGTAACATGCCACCCATGTTACCTATGTCGCCTATGCATTATATGGGCTCTCC
TAGGGGATATCTGGATCCCAGCTTGGGACTTTCGCCAGGTGGTGGTCTCCCGCCGTCGCATCACAGTCCC
ATTACCAGGCTCATAGTGCCGAGCCGCTACGATTCGCGCTTTAGCGGGTTTGGCGGTGGCACGCCCAGGA
TTCCTTCGCCCAGAGAATACCAAGCCAATCCGGTAGCGCCAACGCAACGCAATGCCAACCCACCGAATTT
TAGTGTGAACAGTAACCTGCACAAGGGCTACATGTTGCCCGCCAGCGGTGGAGATGTCTTCCATCTGGCC
AATCCGTGGGAGCAAGCATACCTGGCACAGCAGCAACATCCTCCACAGCATCCCCAACAGCAGCAGCCAC
CGTCCAGCAAGCCGAATCCCAGCCGACCGTTGTCGATTTTACCCGCAACAGCTGATACCTCATTTTTTGA
AAAGAAACCGCCGAATAGTGTTAGCATAGATCTGGACAGGGTCCCGGAGGTCAATGTGGATGCAGTGCCT
CTGTTCCGGCGATCCAACAATAACCACAATAACAACAATAGTAACTCCCACAATAACAACAACAACAATC
ATGGCTCATCACTGCTGTTCTGGAACAATACGGGTAAAGATTCAGCCAACTTTGTACGATCAGACTCCAT
ATTGGATGACGATGCGTCCACATTCGATGTGCCCACTGGCTCCTCCATGCTGAGTATCTACGGCCCGATT
TGCCCCAAGAGCAGTACGACCGGCAACTGGAACAACTTTGATCTGGGATATGGCGGCTTCAAGAGTGACA
GAAACGATAGCTTCAATGCCAATAAGCAGCAACAGCCGATGTGGGGCAGGAAACCGCAACTGATGTCGGA
AGACAGTTTCGAGGGCGGCGAAGATAGTGGAATGATGCTGCAGGAAGAGAAGAATGAAGTGGACATCGAA
GATCCCGATGACAGTGGGATCAAGGTGGACTAGGCGGCCGCTCGAGTCTAGAGGGCCCGCGGTTCGAAGG
TAAGCCTATCCCTAACCCTCTCCTCGGTCTCGATTCTACGCGTACCGGTCATCATCACCATCACCATTGA
GTTTAAACCCGCTGATCAGCCTCGACTGTGCCTTCTAAGGCCTGAGCTCGCTGATCAGCCTCGATCGAGG
ATCCAGACATGATAAGATACATTGATGAGTTTGGACAAACCACAACTAGAATGCAGTGAAAAAAATGCTT
TATTTGTGAAATTTGTGATGCTATTGCTTTATTTGTAACCATTATAAGCTGCAATAAACAAGTTAACAAC
AACAATTGCATTCATTTTATGTTTCAGGTTCAGGGGGAGGTGTGGGAGGTTTTTTAAAGCAAGTAAAACC
TCTACAAATGTGGTATGGCTGATTATGATCAGTCGACCGATGCCCTTGAGAGCCTTCAACCCAGTCAGCT
CCTTCCGGTGGGCGCGGGGCATGACTATCGTCGCCGCACTTATGACTGTCTTCTTTATCATGCAACTCGT
AGGACAGGTGCCGGCAGCGCTCTGGGTCATTTTCGGCGAGGACCGCTTTCGCTGGAGCGCGACGATGATC
GGCCTGTCGCTTGCGGTATTCGGAATCTTGCACGCCCTCGCTCAAGCCTTCGTCACTGGTCCCGCCACCA
AACGTTTCGGCGAGAAGCAGGCCATTATCGCCGGCATGGCGGCCGACGCGCTGGGCTACGTCTTGCTGGC
GTTCGCGACGCGAGGCTGGATGGCCTTCCCCATTATGATTCTTCTCGCTTCCGGCGGCATCGGGATGCCC
GCGTTGCAGGCCATGCTGTCCAGGCAGGTAGATGACGACCATCAGGGACAGCTTCAAGGATCGCTCGCGG
CTCTTACCAGCCAGCAAAAGGCCAGGAACCGTAAAAAGGCCGCGTTGCTGGCGTTTTTCCATAGGCTCCG
CCCCCCTGACGAGCATCACAAAAATCGACGCTCAAGTCAGAGGTGGCGAAACCCGACAGGACTATAAAGA
TACCAGGCGTTTCCCCCTGGAAGCTCCCTCGTGCGCTCTCCTGTTCCGACCCTGCCGCTTACCGGATACC
TGTCCGCCTTTCTCCCTTCGGGAAGCGTGGCGCTTTCTCAATGCTCACGCTGTAGGTATCTCAGTTCGGT
GTAGGTCGTTCGCTCCAAGCTGGGCTGTGTGCACGAACCCCCCGTTCAGCCCGACCGCTGCGCCTTATCC
GGTAACTATCGTCTTGAGTCCAACCCGGTAAGACACGACTTATCGCCACTGGCAGCAGCCACTGGTAACA
GGATTAGCAGAGCGAGGTATGTAGGCGGTGCTACAGAGTTCTTGAAGTGGTGGCCTAACTACGGCTACAC
TAGAAGGACAGTATTTGGTATCTGCGCTCTGCTGAAGCCAGTTACCTTCGGAAAAAGAGTTGGTAGCTCT
TGATCCGGCAAACAAACCACCGCTGGTAGCGGTGGTTTTTTTGTTTGCAAGCAGCAGATTACGCGCAGAA
AAAAAGGATCTCAAGAAGATCCTTTGATCTTTTCTACGGGGTCTGACGCTCAGTGGAACGAAAACTCACG
TTAAGGGATTTTGGTCATGAGATTATCAAAAAGGATCTTCACCTAGATCCTTTTAAATTAAAAATGAAGT
TTTAAATCAATCTAAAGTATATATGAGTAAACTTGGTCTGACAGTTACCAATGCTTAATCAGTGAGGCAC
CTATCTCAGCGATCTGTCTATTTCGTTCATCCATAGTTGCCTGACTCCCCGTCGTGTAGATAACTACGAT
ACGGGAGGGCTTACCATCTGGCCCCAGTGCTGCAATGATACCGCGAGACCCACGCTCACCGGCTCCAGAT
TTATCAGCAATAAACCAGCCAGCCGGAAGGGCCGAGCGCAGAAGTGGTCCTGCAACTTTATCCGCCTCCA
TCCAGTCTATTAATTGTTGCCGGGAAGCTAGAGTAAGTAGTTCGCCAGTTAATAGTTTGCGCAACGTTGT
TGCCATTGCTGCAGGCATCGTGGTGTCACGCTCGTCGTTTGGTATGGCTTCATTCAGCTCCGGTTCCCAA
CGATCAAGGCGAGTTACATGATCCCCCATGTTGTGCAAAAAAGCGGTTAGCTCCTTCGGTCCTCCGATCG
TTGTCAGAAGTAAGTTGGCCGCAGTGTTATCACTCATGGTTATGGCAGCACTGCATAATTCTCTTACTGT
CATGCCATCCGTAAGATGCTTTTCTGTGACTGGTGAGTACTCAACCAAGTCATTCTGAGAATAGTGTATG
CGGCGACCGAGTTGCTCTTGCCCGGCGTCAACACGGGATAATACCGCGCCACATAGCAGAACTTTAAAAG
TGCTCATCATTGGAAAACGTTCTTCGGGGCGAAAACTCTCAAGGATCTTACCGCTGTTGAGATCCAGTTC
GATGTAACCCACTCGTGCACCCAACTGATCTTCAGCATCTTTTACTTTCACCAGCGTTTCTGGGTGAGCA
AAAACAGGAAGGCAAAATGCCGCAAAAAAGGGAATAAGGGCGACACGGAAATGTTGAATACTCATACTCT
TCCTTTTTCAATATTATTGAAGCATTTATCAGGGTTATTGTCTCATGAGCGGATACATATTTGAATGTAT
TTAGAAAAATAAACAAATAGGGGTTCCGCGCACATTTCCCCGAAAAGTGCCACCTGACGTCTAAGAAACC
ATTATTATCATGACATTAACCTATAAAAATAGGCGTATCACGAGGCCCTTTCGT
